Addgene plasmid #191950: pEGFP-Fis1-DTM
Purpose: Expression of a Fis1-GFP chimera lacking the C-terminal 27 residues (Fis1-DTM)
Depositing lab: Luca Scorrano. Depositing organization: University of Padua.
Backbone
  Vector backbone: pEGFP
  Vector type: Bacterial Expression
Growth in bacteria
  Bacterial resistance: Kanamycin, 50 μg/mL
  Growth temperature: 37°C
  Growth strain: DH5alpha
  Copy number: High Copy
Gene/Insert
  Gene/Insert name: Fis1-DTM
  Species: Other
  Mutation: Fis1 gene lacking the C-terminal 27 residues
  Cloning method: Unknown
Terms and licenses: Academic/Nonprofit Terms; Industry Terms: Not Available to Industry
How to cite: pEGFP-Fis1-DTM was a gift from Luca Scorrano (Addgene plasmid # 191950 ; http://n2t.net/addgene:191950 ; RRID:Addgene_191950)
