[The description below was written by a language model from this plasmid's Addgene catalogue record and pLannotate feature annotations shown in this document.]
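Description:
pEGFP-Fis1-DTM is a 5.1 kb plasmid built on a pEGFP backbone that expresses a truncated Fis1 protein fused to EGFP. The catalogue lists the vector type as bacterial expression. The annotated features, however, are those of a mammalian expression vector: a CMV enhancer and immediate-early promoter drive the fusion, and an SV40 polyadenylation signal terminates it. Propagation in E. coli relies on a high-copy ColE1/pUC-type origin, and an f1 origin is also present. Selection uses the Tn5 NeoR/KanR gene, which sits behind tandem bacterial (AmpR/bla) and SV40 early promoters and is followed by an HSV TK poly(A) signal. This arrangement gives kanamycin resistance in bacteria and would allow G418 selection in mammalian cells. Short fragments annotated as ble, bGH poly(A) and SV40 large T antigen appear to be backbone remnants or partial matches rather than functional units.

The insert lies just downstream of a partial multiple cloning site and is annotated as a fragment matching human FIS1, although the catalogue records the species only as "Other". EGFP follows it on the same strand, so EGFP sits at the C-terminus of the chimera. Fis1 is an outer-membrane protein involved in mitochondrial and peroxisomal fission, and it can promote cytochrome c release. The DTM mutant lacks the C-terminal 27 residues; the name suggests this removes the transmembrane anchor, though the record does not spell this out. Such a construct would typically serve as a comparison for full-length Fis1 in studies of localisation, mitochondrial morphology or apoptosis, with EGFP fluorescence reporting where the protein goes. The record itself states only that it is for expressing the truncated chimera.
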