Features (pLannotate 1.2.2; 15 found; start..end, strand, type, name):
    737..889     +  CDS            ble (fragment): BLE_KLEPN - Experimental evidence at protein level: Swiss-Prot protein existence level 1. Binding protein with a strong affinity to the bleomycin family of antibiotics. Binds to CL990; an antimitotic-antibiotic compound. From Klebsiella pneumoniae.
    948..995     +  polyA_signal   HSV TK poly(A) signal: herpes simplex virus thymidine kinase polyadenylation signal (Cole and Stacy, 1985)
   1086..1102    -  polyA_signal   bGH poly(A) signal (fragment): bovine growth hormone polyadenylation signal
   1324..1912    +  rep_origin     ori: high-copy-number ColE1/pMB1/pBR322/pUC origin of replication
   2087..2390    +  enhancer       CMV enhancer: human cytomegalovirus immediate early enhancer
   2391..2594    +  promoter       CMV promoter: human cytomegalovirus (CMV) immediate early promoter
   2617..2660    +  misc_feature   MCS (fragment): multiple cloning site
   2665..3033    +  CDS            FIS1 (fragment): FIS1_HUMAN - Also known as TTC11. Experimental evidence at protein level: Swiss-Prot protein existence level 1. Involved in the fragmentation of the mitochondrial network and its perinuclear clustering. Plays a minor role in the recruitment and association of the fission mediator dynamin-related protein 1 (DNM1L) to the mitochondrial surface and mitochondrial fission. Can induce cytochrome c release from the mitochondrion to the cytosol, ultimately leading to apoptosis. Also mediates peroxisomal fission. From Homo sapiens (Human).
   3055..3774    +  CDS            EGFP: the original enhanced GFP (Yang et al., 1996) mammalian codon-optimized
   3791..3874    +  CDS            large T antigen (fragment): large T antigen from SV40 (simian virus 40)
   3897..4018    +  polyA_signal   SV40 poly(A) signal: SV40 polyadenylation signal
   4052..4480    -  rep_origin     f1 ori (sequence partly withheld): f1 bacteriophage origin of replication; arrow indicates direction of (+) strand synthesis
   4507..4611    +  promoter       AmpR promoter: bla
   4613..4970    +  promoter       SV40 promoter: SV40 enhancer and early promoter
   5005..716     +  CDS            NeoR/KanR (across the origin): aminoglycoside phosphotransferase from Tn5; aph(3')-II (or nptII); confers resistance to neomycin, kanamycin, and G418 (Geneticin®)
>Addgene plasmid #191950 | pEGFP-Fis1-DTM | addgene full sequence | sequence record 379584 | Addgene NGS Result
AGACAATCGGCTGCTCTGATGCCGCCGTGTTCCGGCTGTCAGCGCAGGGGCGCCCGGTTCTTTTTGTCAA
GACCGACCTGTCCGGTGCCCTGAATGAACTGCAAGACGAGGCAGCGCGGCTATCGTGGCTGGCCACGACG
GGCGTTCCTTGCGCAGCTGTGCTCGACGTTGTCACTGAAGCGGGAAGGGACTGGCTGCTATTGGGCGAAG
TGCCGGGGCAGGATCTCCTGTCATCTCACCTTGCTCCTGCCGAGAAAGTATCCATCATGGCTGATGCAAT
GCGGCGGCTGCATACGCTTGATCCGGCTACCTGCCCATTCGACCACCAAGCGAAACATCGCATCGAGCGA
GCACGTACTCGGATGGAAGCCGGTCTTGTCGATCAGGATGATCTGGACGAAGAGCATCAGGGGCTCGCGC
CAGCCGAACTGTTCGCCAGGCTCAAGGCGAGCATGCCCGACGGCGAGGATCTCGTCGTGACCCATGGCGA
TGCCTGCTTGCCGAATATCATGGTGGAAAATGGCCGCTTTTCTGGATTCATCGACTGTGGCCGGCTGGGT
GTGGCGGACCGCTATCAGGACATAGCGTTGGCTACCCGTGATATTGCTGAAGAGCTTGGCGGCGAATGGG
CTGACCGCTTCCTCGTGCTTTACGGTATCGCCGCTCCCGATTCGCAGCGCATCGCCTTCTATCGCCTTCT
TGACGAGTTCTTCTGAGCGGGACTCTGGGGTTCGAAATGACCGACCAAGCGACGCCCAACCTGCCATCAC
GAGATTTCGATTCCACCGCCGCCTTCTATGAAAGGTTGGGCTTCGGAATCGTTTTCCGGGACGCCGGCTG
GATGATCCTCCAGCGCGGGGATCTCATGCTGGAGTTCTTCGCCCACCCTAGGGGGAGGCTAACTGAAACA
CGGAAGGAGACAATACCGGAAGGAACCCGCGCTATGACGGCAATAAAAAGACAGAATAAAACGCACGGTG
TTGGGTCGTTTGTTCATAAACGCGGGGTTCGGTCCCAGGGCTGGCACTCTGTCGATACCCCACCGAGACC
CCATTGGGGCCAATACGCCCGCGTTTCTTCCTTTTCCCCACCCCACCCCCCAAGTTCGGGTGAAGGCCCA
GGGCTCGCAGCCAACGTCGGGGCGGCAGGCCCTGCCATAGCCTCAGGTTACTCATATATACTTTAGATTG
ATTTAAAACTTCATTTTTAATTTAAAAGGATCTAGGTGAAGATCCTTTTTGATAATCTCATGACCAAAAT
CCCTTAACGTGAGTTTTCGTTCCACTGAGCGTCAGACCCCGTAGAAAAGATCAAAGGATCTTCTTGAGAT
CCTTTTTTTCTGCGCGTAATCTGCTGCTTGCAAACAAAAAAACCACCGCTACCAGCGGTGGTTTGTTTGC
CGGATCAAGAGCTACCAACTCTTTTTCCGAAGGTAACTGGCTTCAGCAGAGCGCAGATACCAAATACTGT
TCTTCTAGTGTAGCCGTAGTTAGGCCACCACTTCAAGAACTCTGTAGCACCGCCTACATACCTCGCTCTG
CTAATCCTGTTACCAGTGGCTGCTGCCAGTGGCGATAAGTCGTGTCTTACCGGGTTGGACTCAAGACGAT
AGTTACCGGATAAGGCGCAGCGGTCGGGCTGAACGGGGGGTTCGTGCACACAGCCCAGCTTGGAGCGAAC
GACCTACACCGAACTGAGATACCTACAGCGTGAGCTATGAGAAAGCGCCACGCTTCCCGAAGGGAGAAAG
GCGGACAGGTATCCGGTAAGCGGCAGGGTCGGAACAGGAGAGCGCACGAGGGAGCTTCCAGGGGGAAACG
CCTGGTATCTTTATAGTCCTGTCGGGTTTCGCCACCTCTGACTTGAGCGTCGATTTTTGTGATGCTCGTC
AGGGGGGCGGAGCCTATGGAAAAACGCCAGCAACGCGGCCTTTTTACGGTTCCTGGCCTTTTGCTGGCCT
TTTGCTCACATGTTCTTTCCTGCGTTATCCCCTGATTCTGTGGATAACCGTATTACCGCCATGCATTAGT
TATTAATAGTAATCAATTACGGGGTCATTAGTTCATAGCCCATATATGGAGTTCCGCGTTACATAACTTA
CGGTAAATGGCCCGCCTGGCTGACCGCCCAACGACCCCCGCCCATTGACGTCAATAATGACGTATGTTCC
CATAGTAACGCCAATAGGGACTTTCCATTGACGTCAATGGGTGGAGTATTTACGGTAAACTGCCCACTTG
GCAGTACATCAAGTGTATCATATGCCAAGTACGCCCCCTATTGACGTCAATGACGGTAAATGGCCCGCCT
GGCATTATGCCCAGTACATGACCTTATGGGACTTTCCTACTTGGCAGTACATCTACGTATTAGTCATCGC
TATTACCATGGTGATGCGGTTTTGGCAGTACATCAATGGGCGTGGATAGCGGTTTGACTCACGGGGATTT
CCAAGTCTCCACCCCATTGACGTCAATGGGAGTTTGTTTTGGCACCAAAATCAACGGGACTTTCCAAAAT
GTCGTAACAACTCCGCCCCATTGACGCAAATGGGCGGTAGGCGTGTACGGTGGGAGGTCTATATAAGCAG
AGCTGGTTTAGTGAACCGTCAGATCCGCTAGCGCTACCGGACTCAGATCTCGAGCTCAAGCTTCGAATTC
CACCATGGAGGCCGTGCTGAACGAGCTGGTGTCTGTGGAGGACCTGCTGAAGTTTGAAAAGAAATTTCAG
TCTGAGAAGGCAGCAGGCTCGGTGTCCAAGAGCACGCAGTTTGAGTACGCCTGGTGCCTGGTGCGGAGCA
AGTACAATGATGACATCCGTAAAGGCATCGTGCTGCTCGAGGAGCTGCTGCCCAAAGGGAGCAAGGAGGA
ACAGCGGGATTACGTCTTCTACCTGGCCGTGGGGAACTACCGGCTCAAGGAATACGAGAAGGCCTTAAAG
TACGTCCGCGGGTTGCTGCAGACAGAGCCCCAGAACAACCAGGCCAAGGAACTGGAGCGGCTCATTGACA
AGGCCATGAAGAAAGATGGACTCGCGGATCCACCGGTCGCCACCATGGTGAGCAAGGGCGAGGAGCTGTT
CACCGGGGTGGTGCCCATCCTGGTCGAGCTGGACGGCGACGTAAACGGCCACAAGTTCAGCGTGTCCGGC
GAGGGCGAGGGCGATGCCACCTACGGCAAGCTGACCCTGAAGTTCATCTGCACCACCGGCAAGCTGCCCG
TGCCCTGGCCCACCCTCGTGACCACCCTGACCTACGGCGTGCAGTGCTTCAGCCGCTACCCCGACCACAT
GAAGCAGCACGACTTCTTCAAGTCCGCCATGCCCGAAGGCTACGTCCAGGAGCGCACCATCTTCTTCAAG
GACGACGGCAACTACAAGACCCGCGCCGAGGTGAAGTTCGAGGGCGACACCCTGGTGAACCGCATCGAGC
TGAAGGGCATCGACTTCAAGGAGGACGGCAACATCCTGGGGCACAAGCTGGAGTACAACTACAACAGCCA
CAACGTCTATATCATGGCCGACAAGCAGAAGAACGGCATCAAGGTGAACTTCAAGATCCGCCACAACATC
GAGGACGGCAGCGTGCAGCTCGCCGACCACTACCAGCAGAACACCCCCATCGGCGACGGCCCCGTGCTGC
TGCCCGACAACCACTACCTGAGCACCCAGTCCGCCCTGAGCAAAGACCCCAACGAGAAGCGCGATCACAT
GGTCCTGCTGGAGTTCGTGACCGCCGCCGGGATCACTCTCGGCATGGACGAGCTGTACAAGTAAAGCGGC
CGCGACTCTAGATCATAATCAGCCATACCACATTTGTAGAGGTTTTACTTGCTTTAAAAAACCTCCCACA
CCTCCCCCTGAACCTGAAACATAAAATGAATGCAATTGTTGTTGTTAACTTGTTTATTGCAGCTTATAAT
GGTTACAAATAAAGCAATAGCATCACAAATTTCACAAATAAAGCATTTTTTTCACTGCATTCTAGTTGTG
GTTTGTCCAAACTCATCAATGTATCTTAAGGCGTAAATTGTAAGCGTTAATATTTTGTTAAAATTCGCGT
TAAATTTTTGTTAAATCAGCTCATTTTTTAACCAATAGGCCGAAATCGGCAAAATCCCTTATAAATCAAA
AGAATAGACCGAGATAGGGT
[37 nt withheld, positions 4151-4187]
AAAGAACGTGGACTCCAACGTCAAAGG
[49 nt withheld, positions 4215-4263]
T
[91 nt withheld, positions 4265-4355]
G
[124 nt withheld, positions 4357-4480]
CAGGTGGCACTTTTCGGGGAAATGTGCGCGGAACCCCTATTTGTTTATTTTTCTAAATACATTCAAATAT
GTATCCGCTCATGAGACAATAACCCTGATAAATGCTTCAATAATATTGAAAAAGGAAGAGTCCTGAGGCG
GAAAGAACCAGCTGTGGAATGTGTGTCAGTTAGGGTGTGGAAAGTCCCCAGGCTCCCCAGCAGGCAGAAG
TATGCAAAGCATGCATCTCAATTAGTCAGCAACCAGGTGTGGAAAGTCCCCAGGCTCCCCAGCAGGCAGA
AGTATGCAAAGCATGCATCTCAATTAGTCAGCAACCATAGTCCCGCCCCTAACTCCGCCCATCCCGCCCC
TAACTCCGCCCAGTTCCGCCCATTCTCCGCCCCATGGCTGACTAATTTTTTTTATTTATGCAGAGGCCGA
GGCCGCCTCGGCCTCTGAGCTATTCCAGAAGTAGTGAGGAGGCTTTTTTGGAGGCCTAGGCTTTTGCAAA
GATCGATCAAGAGACAGGATGAGGATCGTTTCGCATGATTGAACAAGATGGATTGCACGCAGGTTCTCCG
GCCGCTTGGGTGGAGAGGCTATTCGGCTATGACTGGGCACAAC
